>Addgene plasmid #157708 | pcDNA5-FRT-TO-Nsp10-HF | addgene full sequence | sequence record 307873 | Addgene NGS Result
TGTTGGAGGTCGCTGAGTAGTGCGCGAGCAAAATTTAAGCTACAACAAGGCAAGGCTTGACCGACAATTG
CATGAAGAATCTGCTTAGGGTTAGGCGTTTTGCGCTGCTTCGCGATGTACGGGCCAGATATACGCGTTGA
CATTGATTATTGACTAGTTATTAATAGTAATCAATTACGGGGTCATTAGTTCATAGCCCATATATGGAGT
TCCGCGTTACATAACTTACGGTAAATGGCCCGCCTGGCTGACCGCCCAACGACCCCCGCCCATTGACGTC
AATAATGACGTATGTTCCCATAGTAACGCCAATAGGGACTTTCCATTGACGTCAATGGGTGGAGTATTTA
CGGTAAACTGCCCACTTGGCAGTACATCAAGTGTATCATATGCCAAGTACGCCCCCTATTGACGTCAATG
ACGGTAAATGGCCCGCCTGGCATTATGCCCAGTACATGACCTTATGGGACTTTCCTACTTGGCAGTACAT
CTACGTATTAGTCATCGCTATTACCATGGTGATGCGGTTTTGGCAGTACATCAATGGGCGTGGATAGCGG
TTTGACTCACGGGGATTTCCAAGTCTCCACCCCATTGACGTCAATGGGAGTTTGTTTTGGCACCAAAATC
AACGGGACTTTCCAAAATGTCGTAACAACTCCGCCCCATTGACGCAAATGGGCGGTAGGCGTGTACGGTG
GGAGGTCTATATAAGCAGAGCTCTCCCTATCAGTGATAGAGATCTCCCTATCAGTGATAGAGATCGTCGA
CGAGCTCGTTTAGTGAACCGTCAGATCGCCTGGAGACGCCATCCACGCTGTTTTGACCTCCATAGAAGAC
ACCGGGACCGATCCAGCCTCCGGACTCTAGCGTTTAAACTTAAGCTTGGTACCGAGCTCGGATCCGGGAT
G
[417 nt withheld, positions 912-1328]
GCATCGGGCGGACATCACCACCATCATCACCATCACGCCGCAGCCGCAGATTATAAAGATGACGATGACA
AGTAGCTCGAGTCTAGAGGGCCCGTTTAAACCCGCTGATCAGCCTCGACTGTGCCTTCTAGTTGCCAGCC
ATCTGTTGTTTGCCCCTCCCCCGTGCCTTCCTTGACCCTGGAAGGTGCCACTCCCACTGTCCTTTCCTAA
TAAAATGAGGAAATTGCATCGCATTGTCTGAGTAGGTGTCATTCTATTCTGGGGGGTGGGGTGGGGCAGG
ACAGCAAGGGGGAGGATTGGGAAGACAATAGCAGGCATGCTGGGGATGCGGTGGGCTCTATGGCTTCTGA
GGCGGAAAGAACCAGCTGGGGCTCTAGGGGGTATCCCC
[124 nt withheld, positions 1717-1840]
C
[91 nt withheld, positions 1842-1932]
AGGGTGATGGTTCACGTACCTAGAAGTTCCTATTCCGAAGTTCCTATTCTCTAGAAAGTATAGGAACTTC
CTTGGCCAAAAAGCCTGAACTCACCGCGACGTCTGTCGAGAAGTTTCTGATCGAAAAGTTCGACAGCGTC
TCCGACCTGATGCAGCTCTCGGAGGGCGAAGAATCTCGTGCTTTCAGCTTCGATGTAGGAGGGCGTGGAT
ATGTCCTGCGGGTAAATAGCTGCGCCGATGGTTTCTACAAAGATCGTTATGTTTATCGGCACTTTGCATC
GGCCGCGCTCCCGATTCCGGAAGTGCTTGACATTGGGGAATTCAGCGAGAGCCTGACCTATTGCATCTCC
CGCCGTGCACAGGGTGTCACGTTGCAAGACCTGCCTGAAACCGAACTGCCCGCTGTTCTGCAGCCGGTCG
CGGAGGCCATGGATGCGATCGCTGCGGCCGATCTTAGCCAGACGAGCGGGTTCGGCCCATTCGGACCGCA
AGGAATCGGTCAATACACTACATGGCGTGATTTCATATGCGCGATTGCTGATCCCCATGTGTATCACTGG
CAAACTGTGATGGACGACACCGTCAGTGCGTCCGTCGCGCAGGCTCTCGATGAGCTGATGCTTTGGGCCG
AGGACTGCCCCGAAGTCCGGCACCTCGTGCACGCGGATTTCGGCTCCAACAATGTCCTGACGGACAATGG
CCGCATAACAGCGGTCATTGACTGGAGCGAGGCGATGTTCGGGGATTCCCAATACGAGGTCGCCAACATC
TTCTTCTGGAGGCCGTGGTTGGCTTGTATGGAGCAGCAGACGCGCTACTTCGAGCGGAGGCATCCGGAGC
TTGCAGGATCGCCGCGGCTCCGGGCGTATATGCTCCGCATTGGTCTTGACCAACTCTATCAGAGCTTGGT
TGACGGCAATTTCGATGATGCAGCTTGGGCGCAGGGTCGATGCGACGCAATCGTCCGATCCGGAGCCGGG
ACTGTCGGGCGTACACAAATCGCCCGCAGAAGCGCGGCCGTCTGGACCGATGGCTGTGTAGAAGTACTCG
CCGATAGTGGAAACCGACGCCCCAGCACTCGTCCGAGGGCAAAGGAATAGCACGTACTACGAGATTTCGA
TTCCACCGCCGCCTTCTATGAAAGGTTGGGCTTCGGAATCGTTTTCCGGGACGCCGGCTGGATGATCCTC
CAGCGCGGGGATCTCATGCTGGAGTTCTTCGCCCACCCCAACTTGTTTATTGCAGCTTATAATGGTTACA
AATAAAGCAATAGCATCACAAATTTCACAAATAAAGCATTTTTTTCACTGCATTCTAGTTGTGGTTTGTC
CAAACTCATCAATGTATCTTATCATGTCTGTATACCGTCGACCTCTAGCTAGAGCTTGGCGTAATCATGG
TCATAGCTGTTTCCTGTGTGAAATTGTTATCCGCTCACAATTCCACACAACATACGAGCCGGAAGCATAA
AGTGTAAAGCCTGGGGTGCCTAATGAGTGAGCTAACTCACATTAATTGCGTTGCGCTCACTGCCCGCTTT
CCAGTCGGGAAACCTGTCGTGCCAGCTGCATTAATGAATCGGCCAACGCGCGGGGAGAGGCGGTTTGCGT
ATTGGGCGCTCTTCCGCTTCCTCGCTCACTGACTCGCTGCGCTCGGTCGTTCGGCTGCGGCGAGCGGTAT
CAGCTCACTCAAAGGCGGTAATACGGTTATCCACAGAATCAGGGGATAACGCAGGAAAGAACATGTGAGC
AAAAGGCCAGCAAAAGGCCAGGAACCGTAAAAAGGCCGCGTTGCTGGCGTTTTTCCATAGGCTCCGCCCC
CCTGACGAGCATCACAAAAATCGACGCTCAAGTCAGAGGTGGCGAAACCCGACAGGACTATAAAGATACC
AGGCGTTTCCCCCTGGAAGCTCCCTCGTGCGCTCTCCTGTTCCGACCCTGCCGCTTACCGGATACCTGTC
CGCCTTTCTCCCTTCGGGAAGCGTGGCGCTTTCTCATAGCTCACGCTGTAGGTATCTCAGTTCGGTGTAG
GTCGTTCGCTCCAAGCTGGGCTGTGTGCACGAACCCCCCGTTCAGCCCGACCGCTGCGCCTTATCCGGTA
ACTATCGTCTTGAGTCCAACCCGGTAAGACACGACTTATCGCCACTGGCAGCAGCCACTGGTAACAGGAT
TAGCAGAGCGAGGTATGTAGGCGGTGCTACAGAGTTCTTGAAGTGGTGGCCTAACTACGGCTACACTAGA
AGAACAGTATTTGGTATCTGCGCTCTGCTGAAGCCAGTTACCTTCGGAAAAAGAGTTGGTAGCTCTTGAT
CCGGCAAACAAACCACCGCTGGTAGCGGTGGTTTTTTTGTTTGCAAGCAGCAGATTACGCGCAGAAAAAA
AGGATCTCAAGAAGATCCTTTGATCTTTTCTACGGGGTCTGACGCTCAGTGGAACGAAAACTCACGTTAA
GGGATTTTGGTCATGAGATTATCAAAAAGGATCTTCACCTAGATCCTTTTAAATTAAAAATGAAGTTTTA
AATCAATCTAAAGTATATATGAGTAAACTTGGTCTGACAGTTACCAATGCTTAATCAGTGAGGCACCTAT
CTCAGCGATCTGTCTATTTCGTTCATCCATAGTTGCCTGACTCCCCGTCGTGTAGATAACTACGATACGG
GAGGGCTTACCATCTGGCCCCAGTGCTGCAATGATACCGCGAGACCCACGCTCACCGGCTCCAGATTTAT
CAGCAATAAACCAGCCAGCCGGAAGGGCCGAGCGCAGAAGTGGTCCTGCAACTTTATCCGCCTCCATCCA
GTCTATTAATTGTTGCCGGGAAGCTAGAGTAAGTAGTTCGCCAGTTAATAGTTTGCGCAACGTTGTTGCC
ATTGCTACAGGCATCGTGGTGTCACGCTCGTCGTTTGGTATGGCTTCATTCAGCTCCGGTTCCCAACGAT
CAAGGCGAGTTACATGATCCCCCATGTTGTGCAAAAAAGCGGTTAGCTCCTTCGGTCCTCCGATCGTTGT
CAGAAGTAAGTTGGCCGCAGTGTTATCACTCATGGTTATGGCAGCACTGCATAATTCTCTTACTGTCATG
CCATCCGTAAGATGCTTTTCTGTGACTGGTGAGTACTCAACCAAGTCATTCTGAGAATAGTGTATGCGGC
GACCGAGTTGCTCTTGCCCGGCGTCAATACGGGATAATACCGCGCCACATAGCAGAACTTTAAAAGTGCT
CATCATTGGAAAACGTTCTTCGGGGCGAAAACTCTCAAGGATCTTACCGCTGTTGAGATCCAGTTCGATG
TAACCCACTCGTGCACCCAACTGATCTTCAGCATCTTTTACTTTCACCAGCGTTTCTGGGTGAGCAAAAA
CAGGAAGGCAAAATGCCGCAAAAAAGGGAATAAGGGCGACACGGAAATGTTGAATACTCATACTCTTCCT
TTTTCAATATTATTGAAGCATTTATCAGGGTTATTGTCTCATGAGCGGATACATATTTGAATGTATTTAG
AAAAATAAACAAATAGGGGTTCCGCGCACATTTCCCCGAAAAGTGCCACCTGACGTCGACGGATCGGGAG
ATCTCCCGATCCCCTATGGTGCACTCTCAGTACAATCTGCTCTGATGCCGCATAGTTAAGCCAGTATCTG
CTCCCTGCTTGTG
Features (pLannotate 1.2.2; 21 found; start..end, strand, type, name):
    139..518     +  enhancer       CMV enhancer: human cytomegalovirus immediate early enhancer
    519..722     +  promoter       CMV promoter: human cytomegalovirus (CMV) immediate early promoter
    724..743     +  promoter       PLtetO-1 promoter (fragment): modified phage lambda PL promoter with tet operator sites (Lutz and Bujard, 1997)
    745..764     +  promoter       PLtetO-1 promoter (fragment): modified phage lambda PL promoter with tet operator sites (Lutz and Bujard, 1997)
    772..805     +  promoter       TRE3GV promoter (fragment): 3rd-generation Tet-responsive promoter that can be activated by binding of Tet-On® 3G, optimized for retroviral and lentiviral vectors
    912..1334    +  CDS            R1A_SARS2 (fragment) (sequence partly withheld): Experimental evidence at protein level: Swiss-Prot protein existence level 1. [Non-structural protein 10]: Plays a pivotal role in viral transcription by stimulating both nsp14 3'-5' exoribonuclease and nsp16 2'-O-methyltransferase activities. Therefore plays an essential role in viral mRNAs cap methylation. From Severe acute respiratory syndrome coronavirus 2 (2019-nCoV) (SARS-CoV-2).
   1447..1671    +  polyA_signal   bGH poly(A) signal: bovine growth hormone polyadenylation signal
   1675..1696    +  promoter       SV40 promoter (fragment): SV40 enhancer and early promoter
   1717..1950    +  rep_origin     f1 ori (fragment) (sequence partly withheld): f1 bacteriophage origin of replication; arrow indicates direction of (+) strand synthesis
   1955..2002    +  protein_bind   FRT: FLP-mediated recombination occurs in the 8-bp core sequence TCTAGAAA (Turan and Bode, 2011). FLP recombinase from the Saccharomyces cerevisiae 2μ plasmid
   2010..3032    +  CDS            HygR: aminoglycoside phosphotransferase from E. coli; aph(4)-Ia; confers resistance to hygromycin
   3042..3167    +  CDS            ble (fragment): BLE_KLEPN - Experimental evidence at protein level: Swiss-Prot protein existence level 1. Binding protein with a strong affinity to the bleomycin family of antibiotics. Binds to CL990; an antimitotic-antibiotic compound. From Klebsiella pneumoniae.
   3162..3283    +  polyA_signal   SV40 poly(A) signal: SV40 polyadenylation signal
   3356..3372    -  protein_bind   lac operator: The lac repressor binds to the lac operator to inhibit transcription in E. coli. This inhibition can be relieved by adding lactose or isopropyl-β-D-thiogalactopyranoside (IPTG). lac repressor encoded by lacI
   3380..3410    -  promoter       lac promoter: promoter for the E. coli lac operon
   3425..3446    -  protein_bind   CAP binding site: CAP binding activates transcription in the presence of cAMP. E. coli catabolite activator protein
   3459..3551    -  CDS            lacI (fragment): lac repressor; lacI; The lac repressor binds to the lac operator to inhibit transcription in E. coli. This inhibition can be relieved by adding lactose or isopropyl-β-D-thiogalactopyranoside (IPTG).
   3734..4322    -  rep_origin     ori: high-copy-number ColE1/pMB1/pBR322/pUC origin of replication
   4493..5353    -  CDS            AmpR: β-lactamase; bla; confers resistance to ampicillin, carbenicillin, and related antibiotics
   5354..5458    -  promoter       AmpR promoter: bla
   5517..5569    -  misc_feature   bom (fragment): basis of mobility region from pBR322
