[The description below was written by a language model from this plasmid's Addgene catalogue record and pLannotate feature annotations shown in this document.]
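Description:
pcDNA5-FRT-TO-Nsp10-HF is a 5,585-nt mammalian expression plasmid built on the commercial pcDNA5-FRT-TO backbone, designed for tetracycline-regulated expression of SARS-CoV-2 non-structural protein 10 (Nsp10). In E. coli it is maintained at high copy from a ColE1/pUC-type origin and selected with ampicillin through the bla gene and its own promoter. The feature table also picks up short backbone remnants (fragments of an f1 origin, lacI, ble and bom, plus a lac promoter/operator region) that play no evident role in the construct's function.

The expression cassette consists of the CMV immediate early enhancer and promoter, followed directly by two short matches annotated as tet operator-containing fragments. This fits a CMV/TetO arrangement, in which transcription is held off in cells expressing the Tet repressor and released by adding tetracycline or doxycycline. Downstream lies a codon-optimized Nsp10 coding sequence, derived from the ORF1ab polyprotein, and then the bovine growth hormone polyadenylation signal. The catalogue describes a C-terminal His8-Flag tag suitable for tandem affinity purification and detection. This tag is not separately annotated in the feature table, and the cloning sites are not recorded.

After the cassette sits an FRT site immediately upstream of a hygromycin resistance gene with an SV40 poly(A) signal. No complete promoter is annotated directly in front of that gene, as expected for the Flp-In design. There, FLP-mediated recombination into a genomic FRT site places the marker behind a resident promoter, so hygromycin selects for correct single-copy integrants. The plasmid belongs to a set of integrative vectors for regulated expression of SARS-CoV-2 proteins implicated in RNA metabolism. Nsp10 itself stimulates the nsp14 exoribonuclease and nsp16 2'-O-methyltransferase activities.
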