Addgene plasmid #157708: pcDNA5-FRT-TO-Nsp10-HF
Purpose: mammalian expression of C-terminally His8-Flag tagged SARS-CoV-2 Nsp10 under control of a tetracycline-inducible promoter
Depositing lab: David Tollervey. Depositing organization: University of Edinburgh. Publication: Integrative vectors for regulated expression of SARS-CoV-2 proteins implicated in RNA metabolism. Bresson S, Robertson N, Sani E, Turowski TW, Shchepachev V, Kompauerova M, Spanos C, Helwak A, Tollervey D. Wellcome Open Res. 2020 Nov 3;5:261. doi: 10.12688/wellcomeopenres.16322.1. eCollection 2020. PubMed 33313418.
Backbone
  Vector backbone: pcDNA5-FRT-TO
  Backbone manufacturer: Thermo Fisher
  Vector type: Mammalian Expression
  Selectable markers: Hygromycin
Growth in bacteria
  Bacterial resistance: Ampicillin, 100 μg/mL
  Growth temperature: 37°C
  Growth strain: DH5alpha
  Copy number: High Copy
Gene/Insert
  Gene/Insert name: Nsp10-HF
  Species: SARS-CoV-2
  Mutation: codon optimized
  Entrez Gene: ORF1ab (a.k.a. GU280_gp01)
  Tag / fusion protein: His8-Flag (C terminal on backbone)
  Cloning method: Restriction Enzyme; 5′ cloning site Unknown (unknown if destroyed); 3′ cloning site Unknown (unknown if destroyed)
Resource information
  A portion of this plasmid was derived from a plasmid made by: IDT
Terms and licenses: Academic/Nonprofit Terms; Industry Terms
How to cite: pcDNA5-FRT-TO-Nsp10-HF was a gift from David Tollervey (Addgene plasmid # 157708 ; http://n2t.net/addgene:157708 ; RRID:Addgene_157708)
